Addgene plasmid #242588: pCS2-Sun1-2xsfGFP-6xMYC-pA (JDW 694)
Purpose: A CMV driven expression vector containing a Sun1-2xsfGFP for labeling nuclear envenlope.
Depositing lab: Joshua Wythe. Depositing organization: University of Virginia. Publication: MultiSite Assembly of Gateway Induced Clones (MAGIC): a flexible cloning toolbox for use in vertebrate model systems. Gillespie WB 3rd, Zhang Y, Ruiz OE, Cerda J 3rd, Ortiz-Guzman J, Sherman M, Turner WD, Largoza G, Mosser LE, Fujimoto E, Chien CB, Kwan KM, Arenkiel BR, Devine WP, Wythe JD. Development. 2025 Nov 15;152(22):dev204308. doi: 10.1242/dev.204308. Epub 2025 Nov 13. PubMed 41230856.
Backbone
  Vector backbone: pCS2-pDEST
  Vector type: Mammalian Expression
Growth in bacteria
  Bacterial resistance: Ampicillin, 100 μg/mL
  Growth temperature: 37°C
  Growth strain: NEB Stable
  Copy number: High Copy
Gene/Insert
  Gene/Insert name: Sun1-2xsfGFP-6xMYC
  Species: M. musculus (mouse)
  Entrez Gene: Sun1 (a.k.a. 4632417G13Rik, 5730434D03Rik, Unc84a, mKIAA0810)
  Promoter: CMV
  Cloning method: Gateway Cloning
Terms and licenses: Academic/Nonprofit Terms; Industry Terms: Not Available to Industry
Depositor comments: Please visit https://doi.org/10.1101/2024.07.13.603267 for bioRxiv preprint.
How to cite: pCS2-Sun1-2xsfGFP-6xMYC-pA (JDW 694) was a gift from Joshua Wythe (Addgene plasmid # 242588 ; http://n2t.net/addgene:242588 ; RRID:Addgene_242588)
