[The description below was written by a language model from this plasmid's Addgene catalogue record and pLannotate feature annotations shown in this document.]
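Description:
pCS2-Sun1-2xsfGFP-6xMYC-pA (JDW 694) is a 9.2 kb mammalian expression plasmid built by Gateway recombination into a pCS2-based destination backbone. It is maintained in E. coli through a high-copy ColE1/pUC-type origin and selected with ampicillin via the β-lactamase gene. An f1 phage origin and remnants of the lac region (lac promoter and operator, CAP site, lacI and lacZα fragments) are also carried over from the backbone.

The payload lies between attB1 and attB2 sites left by the Gateway reaction. It consists of the mouse Sun1 coding sequence followed by two tandem copies of mammalian codon-optimised superfolder GFP and a Myc epitope array. The name specifies six Myc repeats, although the automated annotation calls only two of them. Sun1 is an inner nuclear membrane component of the LINC complex, so the fusion targets bright, robustly folding GFP to the nuclear envelope. The Myc tags provide an additional handle for antibody detection. Transcription is driven by the simian CMV IE94 enhancer/promoter characteristic of pCS2 vectors. An SP6 promoter sits just downstream of it, which in principle allows in vitro synthesis of sense RNA. A bovine growth hormone polyadenylation signal inside the recombined cassette terminates the transcript. The backbone SV40 poly(A) signal and the T7 (fragment) and T3 promoters lie beyond attB2 and are annotated on the opposite strand.

The stated purpose is CMV-driven labelling of the nuclear envelope. The plasmid belongs to a modular multisite Gateway cloning toolkit intended for vertebrate model systems.
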