Features (pLannotate 1.2.2; 22 found; start..end, strand, type, name):
     35..53      +  promoter       SP6 promoter: promoter for bacteriophage SP6 RNA polymerase
    108..132     +  protein_bind   attB1: mutant version of attB; recombination site for the Gateway® BP reaction BP Clonase™
    220..2958    +  CDS            Sun1: SUN1_MOUSE - Also known as Unc84a. Experimental evidence at protein level: Swiss-Prot protein existence level 1. Isoform 5 may be involved in nuclear remodeling during sperm head formation in spermatogenenis. A probable SUN1 isoform 5:SYNE3 LINC complex may tether spermatid nuclei to anterior cytoskeletal structures such as actin filaments present at membraneous junctions of spermatids and Sertoli cells. From Mus musculus (Mouse).
   3040..3756    +  CDS            superfolder GFP: GFP variant that folds robustly even when fused to poorly folded proteins (Pédelacq et al., 2006) mammalian codon-optimized
   3778..4494    +  CDS            superfolder GFP: GFP variant that folds robustly even when fused to poorly folded proteins (Pédelacq et al., 2006) mammalian codon-optimized
   4534..4563    +  CDS            Myc: Myc (human c-Myc proto-oncogene) epitope tag
   4663..4692    +  CDS            Myc: Myc (human c-Myc proto-oncogene) epitope tag
   4793..5017    +  polyA_signal   bGH poly(A) signal: bovine growth hormone polyadenylation signal
   5142..5162    -  protein_bind   attB2: mutant version of attB; core recombination site for the Gateway® BP reaction BP Clonase™
   5186..5203    -  promoter       T7 promoter (fragment): promoter for bacteriophage T7 RNA polymerase
   5208..5342    -  polyA_signal   SV40 poly(A) signal: SV40 polyadenylation signal
   5455..5473    -  promoter       T3 promoter: promoter for bacteriophage T3 RNA polymerase
   5518..5534    -  protein_bind   lac operator: The lac repressor binds to the lac operator to inhibit transcription in E. coli. This inhibition can be relieved by adding lactose or isopropyl-β-D-thiogalactopyranoside (IPTG). lac repressor encoded by lacI
   5542..5572    -  promoter       lac promoter: promoter for the E. coli lac operon
   5587..5608    -  protein_bind   CAP binding site: CAP binding activates transcription in the presence of cAMP. E. coli catabolite activator protein
   5621..5713    -  CDS            lacI (fragment): lac repressor; lacI; The lac repressor binds to the lac operator to inhibit transcription in E. coli. This inhibition can be relieved by adding lactose or isopropyl-β-D-thiogalactopyranoside (IPTG).
   5896..6484    -  rep_origin     ori: high-copy-number ColE1/pMB1/pBR322/pUC origin of replication
   6655..7515    -  CDS            AmpR: β-lactamase; bla; confers resistance to ampicillin, carbenicillin, and related antibiotics
   7516..7620    -  promoter       AmpR promoter: bla
   7673..8101    -  rep_origin     f1 ori (sequence partly withheld): f1 bacteriophage origin of replication; arrow indicates direction of (+) strand synthesis
   8106..8172    -  CDS            lacZα (fragment): LacZα fragment of β-galactosidase; lacZ fragment
   8179..9156    +  promoter       CMV IE94 promoter: enhancer/promoter region of simian cytomegalovirus major immediate early transcription unit IE94
>Addgene plasmid #242588 | pCS2-Sun1-2xsfGFP-6xMYC-pA (JDW 694) | addgene full sequence | sequence record 486510 | Addgene NGS Result
CGCCATTCTGCCTGGGGACGTCGGAGCAAGCTTGATTTAGGTGACACTATAGAATACAAGCTACTTGTTC
TTTTTGCAGGATCCCATCGATTCGAATTCAAGGATCAACAAGTTTGTACAAAAAAGCAGGCTACTAGTGG
CCGCTAGCGTTTGGGCTTAAGGGGTCTATCGATGGGTCTGCGGCCGCACTACTGGCCGGCCACTACTACG
CGTGCCACCATGGACTTTTCTCGGCTGCACACGTACACCCCACCCCAGTGTGTGCCGGAGAACACTGGCT
ACACTTACGCACTCAGTTCTAGTTACTCGTCGGATGCTCTGGATTTTGAAACTGAGCACAAGTTGGAACC
TGTATTTGACTCTCCAAGGATGTCCCGCCGCAGCTTGCGTCTGGTCACAACAGCTTCGTACAGCAGTGGG
GACAGCCAGGCTATTGATTCGCACATTAGCACCAGCAGGGCCACCCCCGCCAAGGGGAGAGAAACCAGGA
CAGTCAAACAGAGAAGAAGTGCAAGCAAGCCAGCTTTTAGTATCAACCACCTGTCAGGGAAGGGCTTGTC
CTCGAGCACAAGCCATGACAGCTCTTGCAGCCTGCGGAGTGCCACGGTGCTGCGGCACCCTGTGCTAGAT
GAGTCCCTGATTCGTGAGCAGACCAAAGTGGACCACTTCTGGGGTCTCGATGATGATGGTGACCTTAAAG
GTGGAAATAAAGCTGCCACTCAGGGAAATGGTGAACTGGCAGCAGAGGTGGCGAGCAGCAATGGATACAC
TTGCCGTGACTGCAGGATGCTCTCAGCGCGCACTGACGCACTCACAGCCCACTCTGCCATCCACGGGACC
ACCTCCAGGGTGTACTCCAGAGACAGGACTCTCAAACCACGCGGAGTGTCCTTTTACCTGGATAGGACTC
TGTGGCTGGCCAAGTCCACCTCCTCATCCTTTGCATCATTTATAGTTCAACTTTTCCAAGTGGTTTTAAT
GAAGCTCAATTTTGAAACTTACAAATTGAAAGGCTATGAATCCAGAGCTTATGAATCACAGAGCTATGAG
ACAAAGAGCCATGAGTCAGAAGCCCATCTCGGTCACTGTGGGAGGATGACTGCCGGAGAACTTTCCAGAG
TGGACGGGGAGTCCCTGTGCGATGACTGTAAGGGGAAGAAGCACCTTGAGATACACACAGCCACCCACTC
GCAACTGCCCCAGCCACACAGGGTGGCCGGGGCCATGGGGCGCCTCTGCATCTATACAGGTGACCTCTTG
GTTCAAGCACTGCGAAGGACTAGAGCTGCCGGGTGGTCTGTGGCCGAGGCCGTGTGGTCGGTGCTCTGGC
TGGCTGTCTCTGCTCCAGGGAAGGCAGCCTCGGGAACCTTCTGGTGGCTAGGGAGCGGCTGGTACCAATT
TGTTACTTTGATTTCTTGGCTGAATGTCTTTCTTCTTACCAGGTGCCTTCGAAATATTTGCAAGGTTTTT
GTCTTGCTCCTCCCACTCCTACTTTTACTAGGTGCTGGTGTCTCCCTGTGGGGCCAGGGAAACTTCTTCT
CACTCCTACCAGTGCTGAACTGGACGGCCATGCAGCCAACACAGAGGGTGGACGATTCCAAGGGCATGCA
TAGACCTGGCCCTCTTCCCCCGAGCCCACCTCCAAAGGTTGATCACAAGGCTTCCCAGTGGCCTCAGGAG
AGTGACATGGGGCAGAAGGTAGCTTCTTTGAGTGCGCAGTGCCACAACCATGATGAGAGACTTGCAGAGC
TGACAGTCCTGCTTCAGAAACTACAGATACGGGTAGACCAAGTGGATGACGGCAGGGAAGGGCTGTCACT
GTGGGTCAAGAATGTGGTTGGACAGCACCTGCAGGAGATGGGCACCATAGAACCACCTGATGCTAAGACT
GACTTCATGACTTTCCACCATGACCATGAAGTGCGTCTCTCCAACTTGGAAGATGTTCTTAGAAAACTGA
CAGAAAAATCTGAGGCTATCCAGAAGGAGCTGGAAGAAACCAAGCTGAAAGCAGGCAGCAGGGATGAAGA
GCAGCCCCTCCTTGACCGTGTGCAGCACCTAGAACTGGAACTGAACCTGTTGAAGTCACAGCTGTCAGAC
TGGCAGCATCTGAAGACCAGCTGTGAGCAGGCTGGGGCCCGCATCCAGGAGACTGTGCAGCTCATGTTCT
CTGAGGATCAGCAGGGCGGTTCCCTCGAGTGGCTATTAGAGAAGCTTTCTTCTCGGTTCGTGAGCAAGGA
TGAGCTGCAGGTGCTCTTACATGACCTTGAGCTGAAACTGCTGCAGAATATCACACACCACATCACCGTG
ACAGGACAGGCCCCGACATCCGAGGCTATTGTGTCTGCCGTGAATCAGGCAGGGATTTCAGGAATCACAG
AAGCGCAAGCACATATCATTGTGAACAATGCTCTGAAGCTGTACTCCCAAGACAAGACGGGGATGGTGGA
CTTTGCTCTGGAGTCTGGAGGTGGCAGCATCCTAAGCACTCGGTGCTCTGAGACCTATGAGACCAAGACG
GCACTGCTGAGCCTGTTTGGGGTCCCACTGTGGTACTTCTCACAGTCACCTCGAGTGGTGATCCAGCCCG
ACATCTACCCAGGGAATTGCTGGGCGTTCAAAGGTTCCCAGGGGTACCTGGTGGTGCGGTTGTCCATGAA
GATCTACCCAACCACATTCACCATGGAACACATTCCAAAGACACTATCACCCACTGGTAACATCTCCAGT
GCCCCCAAAGACTTTGCAGTCTATGGACTGGAAACGGAGTATCAAGAAGAGGGGCAGCCTCTGGGACGGT
TCACCTATGACCAGGAAGGAGACTCACTCCAGATGTTCCACACACTGGAAAGACCTGACCAAGCCTTCCA
GATAGTAGAGCTCCGGGTCCTGTCCAACTGGGGCCACCCTGAGTACACTTGCCTCTACCGGTTCCGAGTC
CACGGAGAGCCCATCCAGGGAGGCGTGGCGCGCCTCGCCGCAGCCTCCGGCGGCGGAGGCTCTGGCGGAG
GGGGCTCCCTCGCAGCAGCCTCTGAATTCATGGTGAGCAAGGGCGAGGAGCTGTTCACCGGGGTGGTGCC
CATCCTGGTCGAGCTGGACGGCGACGTAAACGGCCACAAGTTCAGCGTGCGCGGCGAGGGCGAGGGCGAT
GCCACCAACGGCAAGCTGACCCTGAAGTTCATCTGCACCACCGGCAAGCTGCCCGTGCCCTGGCCCACCC
TCGTGACCACCCTGACCTACGGCGTGCAGTGCTTCAGCCGCTACCCCGACCACATGAAGCAGCACGACTT
CTTCAAGTCCGCCATGCCCGAAGGCTACGTCCAGGAGCGCACCATCAGCTTCAAGGACGACGGCACCTAC
AAGACCCGCGCCGAGGTGAAGTTCGAGGGCGACACCCTGGTGAACCGCATCGAGCTGAAGGGCATCGACT
TCAAGGAGGACGGCAACATCCTGGGGCACAAGCTGGAGTACAACTTTAACAGCCACAACGTCTATATCAC
CGCCGACAAGCAGAAGAACGGCATCAAGGCCAACTTCAAGATCCGCCACAACGTGGAGGACGGCAGCGTG
CAGCTCGCCGACCACTACCAGCAGAACACCCCCATCGGCGACGGCCCCGTGCTGCTGCCCGACAACCACT
ACCTGAGCACCCAGTCCGTGCTGAGCAAAGACCCCAACGAGAAGCGCGATCACATGGTCCTGCTGGAGTT
CGTGACCGCCGCCGGGATCACTCTCGGCATGGACGAGCTGTACAAGGGAGGCGGAGGTGCAAGATCTATG
GTGAGCAAGGGCGAGGAGCTGTTCACCGGGGTGGTGCCCATCCTGGTCGAGCTGGACGGCGACGTAAACG
GCCACAAGTTCAGCGTGCGCGGCGAGGGCGAGGGCGATGCCACCAACGGCAAGCTGACCCTGAAGTTCAT
CTGCACCACCGGCAAGCTGCCCGTGCCCTGGCCCACCCTCGTGACCACCCTGACCTACGGCGTGCAGTGC
TTCAGCCGCTACCCCGACCACATGAAGCAGCACGACTTCTTCAAGTCCGCCATGCCCGAAGGCTACGTCC
AGGAGCGCACCATCAGCTTCAAGGACGACGGCACCTACAAGACCCGCGCCGAGGTGAAGTTCGAGGGCGA
CACCCTGGTGAACCGCATCGAGCTGAAGGGCATCGACTTCAAGGAGGACGGCAACATCCTGGGGCACAAG
CTGGAGTACAACTTTAACAGCCACAACGTCTATATCACCGCCGACAAGCAGAAGAACGGCATCAAGGCCA
ACTTCAAGATCCGCCACAACGTGGAGGACGGCAGCGTGCAGCTCGCCGACCACTACCAGCAGAACACCCC
CATCGGCGACGGCCCCGTGCTGCTGCCCGACAACCACTACCTGAGCACCCAGTCCGTGCTGAGCAAAGAC
CCCAACGAGAAGCGCGATCACATGGTCCTGCTGGAGTTCGTGACCGCCGCCGGGATCACTCTCGGCATGG
ACGAGCTGTACAAGAGATCTGAATTCGGCGGAGGATCCCCCGGGGGCCGCTCTGAGCAAAAGCTCATTTC
TGAAGAGGACTTGAATGGAGAACAGAAATTGATCAGTGAGGAAGACCTCAACGGTGAGCAGAAGTTAATA
TCCGAGGAGGATCTTAATAGTAGCGGCAGTGGTAGCCGCTCTGAGCAAAAGCTCATTTCTGAAGAGGACT
TGAATGGAGAACAGAAATTGATCAGTGAGGAAGACCTCAACGGTGAGCAGAAGTTAATATCCGAGGAGGA
TCTTAATAGTAGCGGTTAATAAGCTTCCTCGACTGTGCCTTCTAGTTGCCAGCCATCTGTTGTTTGCCCC
TCCCCCGTGCCTTCCTTGACCCTGGAAGGTGCCACTCCCACTGTCCTTTCCTAATAAAATGAGGAAATTG
CATCGCATTGTCTGAGTAGGTGTCATTCTATTCTGGGGGGTGGGGTGGGGCAGGACAGCAAGGGGGAGGA
TTGGGAAGACAATAGCAGGCATGCTGGGGATGCGGTGGGCTCTATGGCTTCTGAGCATAACGCGCTTAAT
TAAGGGGATCCGGGATATCGGGTCTATTTAAATTCTGGGGGCCTTTAAGGCCGCGCGCGTCTAGAGTCTG
GTACCGGGCCTAGGGGGCTCGAGGGGTCTCCCAGCTTTCTTGTACAAAGTGGTTGATCCTCTCGAGCCTC
TAGAACTATAGTGAGTCGTATTACGTAGATCCAGACATGATAAGATACATTGATGAGTTTGGACAAACCA
CAACTAGAATGCAGTGAAAAAAATGCTTTATTTGTGAAATTTGTGATGCTATTGCTTTATTTGTAACCAT
TATAAGCTGCAATAAACAAGTTAACAACAACAATTGCATTCATTTTATGTTTCAGGTTCAGGGGGAGGTG
TGGGAGGTTTTTTAATTCGCGGCCGCGGCGCCAATGCATTGGGCCCGGTACCCAGCTTTTGTTCCCTTTA
GTGAGGGTTAATTGCGCGCTTGGCGTAATCATGGTCATAGCTGTTTCCTGTGTGAAATTGTTATCCGCTC
ACAATTCCACACAACATACGAGCCGGGAGCATAAAGTGTAAAGCCTGGGGTGCCTAATGAGTGAGCTAAC
TCACATTAATTGCGTTGCGCTCACTGCCCGCTTTCCAGTCGGGAAACCTGTCGTGCCAGCTGCATTAATG
AATCGGCCAACGCGCGGGGAGAGGCGGTTTGCGTATTGGGCGCTCTTCCGCTTCCTCGCTCACTGACTCG
CTGCGCTCGGTCGTTCGGCTGCGGCGAGCGGTATCAGCTCACTCAAAGGCGGTAATACGGTTATCCACAG
AATCAGGGGATAACGCAGGAAAGAACATGTGAGCAAAAGGCCAGCAAAAGGCCAGGAACCGTAAAAAGGC
CGCGTTGCTGGCGTTTTTCCATAGGCTCCGCCCCCCTGACGAGCATCACAAAAATCGACGCTCAAGTCAG
AGGTGGCGAAACCCGACAGGACTATAAAGATACCAGGCGTTTCCCCCTGGAAGCTCCCTCGTGCGCTCTC
CTGTTCCGACCCTGCCGCTTACCGGATACCTGTCCGCCTTTCTCCCTTCGGGAAGCGTGGCGCTTTCTCA
TAGCTCACGCTGTAGGTATCTCAGTTCGGTGTAGGTCGTTCGCTCCAAGCTGGGCTGTGTGCACGAACCC
CCCGTTCAGCCCGACCGCTGCGCCTTATCCGGTAACTATCGTCTTGAGTCCAACCCGGTAAGACACGACT
TATCGCCACTGGCAGCAGCCACTGGTAACAGGATTAGCAGAGCGAGGTATGTAGGCGGTGCTACAGAGTT
CTTGAAGTGGTGGCCTAACTACGGCTACACTAGAAGAACAGTATTTGGTATCTGCGCTCTGCTGAAGCCA
GTTACCTTCGGAAAAAGAGTTGGTAGCTCTTGATCCGGCAAACAAACCACCGCTGGTAGCGGTGGTTTTT
TTGTTTGCAAGCAGCAGATTACGCGCAGAAAAAAAGGATCTCAAGAAGATCCTTTGATCTTTTCTACGGG
GTCTGACGCTCAGTGGAACGAAAACTCACGTTAAGGGATTTTGGTCATGAGATTATCAAAAAGGATCTTC
ACCTAGATCCTTTTAAATTAAAAATGAAGTTTTAAATCAATCTAAAGTATATATGAGTAAACTTGGTCTG
ACAGTTACCAATGCTTAATCAGTGAGGCACCTATCTCAGCGATCTGTCTATTTCGTTCATCCATAGTTGC
CTGACTCCCCGTCGTGTAGATAACTACGATACGGGAGGGCTTACCATCTGGCCCCAGTGCTGCAATGATA
CCGCGAGACCCACGCTCACCGGCTCCAGATTTATCAGCAATAAACCAGCCAGCCGGAAGGGCCGAGCGCA
GAAGTGGTCCTGCAACTTTATCCGCCTCCATCCAGTCTATTAATTGTTGCCGGGAAGCTAGAGTAAGTAG
TTCGCCAGTTAATAGTTTGCGCAACGTTGTTGCCATTGCTACAGGCATCGTGGTGTCACGCTCGTCGTTT
GGTATGGCTTCATTCAGCTCCGGTTCCCAACGATCAAGGCGAGTTACATGATCCCCCATGTTGTGCAAAA
AAGCGGTTAGCTCCTTCGGTCCTCCGATCGTTGTCAGAAGTAAGTTGGCCGCAGTGTTATCACTCATGGT
TATGGCAGCACTGCATAATTCTCTTACTGTCATGCCATCCGTAAGATGCTTTTCTGTGACTGGTGAGTAC
TCAACCAAGTCATTCTGAGAATAGTGTATGCGGCGACCGAGTTGCTCTTGCCCGGCGTCAATACGGGATA
ATACCGCGCCACATAGCAGAACTTTAAAAGTGCTCATCATTGGAAAACGTTCTTCGGGGCGAAAACTCTC
AAGGATCTTACCGCTGTTGAGATCCAGTTCGATGTAACCCACTCGTGCACCCAACTGATCTTCAGCATCT
TTTACTTTCACCAGCGTTTCTGGGTGAGCAAAAACAGGAAGGCAAAATGCCGCAAAAAAGGGAATAAGGG
CGACACGGAAATGTTGAATACTCATACTCTTCCTTTTTCAATATTATTGAAGCATTTATCAGGGTTATTG
TCTCATGAGCGGATACATATTTGAATGTATTTAGAAAAATAAACAAATAGGGGTTCCGCGCACATTTCCC
CGAAAAGTGCCACCTAAATTGTAAGCGTTAATATTTTGTTAAAATTCGCGTTAAATTTTTGTTAAATCAG
CTCATTTTTTAACCAATAGGCCGAAATCGGCAAAATCCCTTATAAATCAAAAGAATAGACCGAGATAGGG
T
[37 nt withheld, positions 7772-7808]
AAAGAACGTGGACTCCAACGTCAAAGG
[49 nt withheld, positions 7836-7884]
T
[91 nt withheld, positions 7886-7976]
G
[124 nt withheld, positions 7978-8101]
CCCATTCGCCATTCAGGCTGCGCAACTGTTGGGAAGGGCGATCGGTGCGGGCCTCTTCGCTATTACGCCA
GTCGACCGCCAATTCAATATGGCGTATATGGACTCATGCCAATTCAATATGGTGGATCTGGACCTGTGCC
AATTCAATATGGCGTATATGGACTCGTGCCAATTCAATATGGTGGATCTGGACCCCAGCCAATTCAATAT
GGCGGACTTGGCACCATGCCAATTCAATATGGCGGACCTGGCACTGTGCCAACTGGGGAGGGGTCTACTT
GGCACGGTGCCAAGTTTGAGGAGGGGTCTTGGCCCTGTGCCAAGTCCGCCATATTGAATTGGCATGGTGC
CAATAATGGCGGCCATATTGGCTATATGCCAGGATCAATATATAGGCAATATCCAATATGGCCCTATGCC
AATATGGCTATTGGCCAGGTTCAATACTATGTATTGGCCCTATGCCATATAGTATTCCATATATGGGTTT
TCCTATTGACGTAGATAGCCCCTCCCAATGGGCGGTCCCATATACCATATATGGGGCTTCCTAATACCGC
CCATAGCCACTCCCCCATTGACGTCAATGGTCTCTATATATGGTCTTTCCTATTGACGTCATATGGGCGG
TCCTATTGACGTATATGGCGCCTCCCCCATTGACGTCAATTACGGTAAATGGCCCGCCTGGCTCAATGCC
CATTGACGTCAATAGGACCACCCACCATTGACGTCAATGGGATGGCTCATTGCCCATTCATATCCGTTCT
CACGCCCCCTATTGACGTCAATGACGGTAAATGGCCCACTTGGCAGTACATCAATATCTATTAATAGTAA
CTTGGCAAGTACATTACTATTGGAAGTACGCCAGGGTACATTGGCAGTACTCCCATTGACGTCAATGGCG
GTAAATGGCCCGCGATGGCTGCCAAGTACATCCCCATTGACGTCAATGGGGAGGGGCAATGACGCAAATG
GGCGTTCCATTGACGTAAATGGGCGGTAGGCGTGCCTAATGGGAGGTCTATATAAGCAATGCTCGTTTAG
GGAAC
